Addgene plasmid #190477: pSPL3-hRPH3A_c.444Tmut
Purpose: minigene assay
Depositing lab: Alfredo Brusco. Depositing organization: University of Turin. Publication: Missense variants in RPH3A cause defects in excitatory synaptic function and are associated with a clinically variable neurodevelopmental disorder. Pavinato L, Stanic J, Barzasi M, Gurgone A, Chiantia G, Cipriani V, Eberini I, Palazzolo L, Di Luca M, Costa A, Marcantoni A, Biamino E, Spada M, Hiatt SM, Kelley WV, Vestito L, Sisodiya SM, Efthymiou S, Chand P, Kaiyrzhanov R, Bruselles A, Cardaropoli S, Tartaglia M, De Rubeis S, Buxbaum JD, Smedley D, Ferrero GB, Giustetto M, Gardoni F, Brusco A. Genet Med. 2023 Nov;25(11):100922. doi: 10.1016/j.gim.2023.100922. Epub 2023 Jul 1. PubMed 37403762.
Backbone
  Vector backbone: Pspl3
  Vector type: Mammalian Expression
Growth in bacteria
  Bacterial resistance: Ampicillin, 100 μg/mL
  Growth temperature: 37°C
  Growth strain: DH5alpha
  Copy number: High Copy
Gene/Insert
  Gene/Insert name: RPH3A (NM_014954.3) c.1853 [exon 20 and part of surrounding introns only]
  Species: H. sapiens (human)
  Insert size (bp): 384
  Mutation: c.444G>T
  Entrez Gene: RPH3A
  Promoter: SV40
  Cloning method: Restriction Enzyme; 5′ cloning site XhoI (unknown if destroyed); 3′ cloning site BamHI (unknown if destroyed)
  Sequencing primers: 5′ TCTGAGTCACCTGGACAACC; 3′ ATCTCAGTGGTATTTGTGAGC
Terms and licenses: Academic/Nonprofit Terms; Industry Terms: Not Available to Industry
How to cite: pSPL3-hRPH3A_c.444Tmut was a gift from Alfredo Brusco (Addgene plasmid # 190477 ; http://n2t.net/addgene:190477 ; RRID:Addgene_190477)
