[The description below was written by a language model from this plasmid's Addgene catalogue record and pLannotate feature annotations shown in this document.]
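Description:
pSPL3-hRPH3A_c.444Tmut is a splicing minigene built in the pSPL3 exon-trapping vector, a mammalian expression plasmid used to test whether a genomic variant alters pre-mRNA splicing. It is maintained in E. coli through a high-copy ColE1/pUC-type origin and selected with ampicillin via the β-lactamase gene and its native promoter.

The reporter unit is driven by the SV40 enhancer/early promoter and ends in an SV40 polyadenylation signal. Between them, the feature table shows the characteristic pSPL3 architecture. Short β-globin-derived coding fragments lie at each end, flanking a stretch of HIV-1 genomic sequence annotated as vpu, env, the Rev response element and a Rev fragment. In this vector the flanking segments act as constitutive vector exons with a splice donor and acceptor, and the HIV-derived region supplies the intervening intron into which test fragments are cloned. These viral annotations are remnants of that scaffold rather than expressed payloads, as are the small SV40 large T, VP1 and lacI fragments elsewhere in the backbone.

The insert is a 384 bp human RPH3A genomic fragment, cloned between XhoI and BamHI sites and comprising one exon and parts of its flanking introns. It is not annotated as a separate feature in the table. After transfection, RT-PCR across the vector exons shows whether the RPH3A exon is included, skipped or aberrantly spliced, normally in comparison with a wild-type counterpart.

The record is internally inconsistent. The name and mutation field give c.444G>T, whereas the insert field cites c.1853 and exon 20. The exact exon carried should therefore be checked against the sequence.
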