Features (pLannotate 1.2.2; 14 found; start..end, strand, type, name):
     10..339     +  promoter       SV40 promoter: SV40 enhancer and early promoter
    383..676     +  CDS            HBB1 (fragment): HBB_RABIT - Experimental evidence at protein level: Swiss-Prot protein existence level 1. Involved in oxygen transport from the lung to the various peripheral tissues. From Oryctolagus cuniculus (Rabbit).
    713..955     +  CDS            vpu: VPU_HV1B1 - Experimental evidence at protein level: Swiss-Prot protein existence level 1. Enhances virion budding by targeting host CD4 and Tetherin/BST2 to proteasome degradation. Degradation of CD4 prevents any unwanted premature interactions between viral Env and its host receptor CD4 in the endoplasmic reticulum. Degradation of antiretroviral protein Tetherin/BST2 is important for virion budding, as BST2 tethers new viral particles to the host cell membrane. Mechanistically, Vpu bridges either CD4 or BST2 to BTRC, a substrate recognition subunit of the Skp1/Cullin/F-box protein E3 ubiquiti
    873..2585    +  CDS            env: ENV_HV1N5 - Experimental evidence at protein level: Swiss-Prot protein existence level 1. From Human immunodeficiency virus type 1 group M subtype B (isolate NY5) (HIV-1).
   2855..3088    +  misc_feature   RRE: The Rev response element (RRE) of HIV-1 allows for Rev-dependent mRNA export from the nucleus to the cytoplasm.
   3476..3549    +  CDS            Rev (fragment): human immunodeficiency virus 1 (HIV-1) Rev protein; rev; enhances nuclear export of unspliced and incompletely spliced viral mRNAs
   3551..3628    +  CDS            HBB (fragment): HBB_PONPY - Experimental evidence at transcript level: Swiss-Prot protein existence level 2. Involved in oxygen transport from the lung to the various peripheral tissues. From Pongo pygmaeus (Bornean orangutan).
   3632..3766    -  polyA_signal   SV40 poly(A) signal: SV40 polyadenylation signal
   3789..3872    -  CDS            large T antigen (fragment): large T antigen from SV40 (simian virus 40)
   3870..4412    -  CDS            VP1_SV40 (fragment): Experimental evidence at protein level: Swiss-Prot protein existence level 1. Forms an icosahedral capsid with a T=7 symmetry and a 40 nm diameter. The capsid is composed of 72 pentamers linked to each other by disulfide bonds and associated with VP2 or VP3 proteins. Binds to N- glycolylneuraminic analog of the ganglioside GM1 on the cell surface to provide virion attachment to target cell (PubMed:18353982). Once attached, the virion is internalized by caveolin-mediated endocytosis and traffics to the endoplasmic reticulum. Inside the endoplasmic reticulum, the protein folding machinery isomer
   4440..4544    +  promoter       AmpR promoter: bla
   4545..5405    +  CDS            AmpR: β-lactamase; bla; confers resistance to ampicillin, carbenicillin, and related antibiotics
   5576..6164    +  rep_origin     ori: high-copy-number ColE1/pMB1/pBR322/pUC origin of replication
   6347..3       +  CDS            lacI (fragment) (across the origin): lac repressor; lacI; The lac repressor binds to the lac operator to inhibit transcription in E. coli. This inhibition can be relieved by adding lactose or isopropyl-β-D-thiogalactopyranoside (IPTG).
>Addgene plasmid #190477 | pSPL3-hRPH3A_c.444Tmut | addgene full sequence | sequence record 372349 | Addgene NGS Result
CTGTGGAATGTGTGTCAGTTAGGGTGTGGAAAGTCCCCAGGCTCCCCAGCAGGCAGAAGTATGCAAAGCA
TGCATCTCAATTAGTCAGCAACCAGGTGTGGAAAGTCCCCAGGCTCCCCAGCAGGCAGAAGTATGCAAAG
CATGCATCTCAATTAGTCAGCAACCATAGTCCCGCCCCTAACTCCGCCCATCCCGCCCCTAACTCCGCCC
AGTTCCGCCCATTCTCCGCCCCATGGCTGACTAATTTTTTTTATTTATGCAGAGGCCGAGGCCGCCTCGG
CCTCTGAGCTATTCCAGAAGTAGTGAGGAGGCTTTTTTGGAGGCCTAGGCTTTTGCAAAAAGCTTGGACT
GTGTTTACTTGCAATCCCCCAAAACAGACAGAATGGTGCATCTGTCCAGTGAGGAGAAGTCTGCGGTCAC
TGCCCTGTGGGGCAAGGTGAATGTGGAAGAAGTTGGTGGTGAGGCCCTGGGCAGGCTGCTGGTTGTCTAC
CCATGGACCCAGAGGTTCTTCGAGTCCTTTGGGGACCTGTCCTCTGCAAATGCTGTTATGAACAATCCTA
AGGTGAAGGCTCATGGCAAGAAGGTGCTGGCTGCCTTCAGTGAGGGTCTGAGTCACCTGGACAACCTCAA
AGGCACCTTTGCTAAGCTGAGTGAACTGCACTGTGACAAGCTGCACGCTCTAGAGTCGACCCAGCAGTAA
GTAATACATGTAATGCAACCTATACAAATAGCAATAGTAGCATTAGTAGTAGCAATAATAATAGCAATAG
TTGTGTGGTCCATAGTAATCATAGAATATAGGAAAATATTAAGACAAAGAAAAATAGACAGGTTAATTGA
TAGACTAATAGAAAGAGCAGAAGACAGTGGCAATGAGAGTGAAGGAGAAATATCAGCACTTGTGGAGATG
GGGGTGGAGATGGGGCACCATGCTCCTTGGGATGTTGATGATCTGTAGTGCTACAGAAAAATTGTGGGTC
ACAGTCTATTATGGGGTAGGGATCACCAGAATTCTGGAGCTCGAGATTCTAACTGGCCTTGCTCATAGAA
GGAAGTGGGAGAAATGGAAGCAAGTTCTTCCTCTTTACATCCACCAAGAGAAAGTGGGGGGCTACGTTGC
CATGCCTCCCATGAGCATGGCTCATCTGAGTGTGTTGGCTGTGTTTCATCCACAGAACGTCTGCACCAAG
TGCGGAGTGGAGACCAACAACCGCCTGCATTCTGTGTGGCTCTGCAAAATCTGCATTGAGCAGAGGGATG
TGAGTGCCCTGGTCCCACCTGGTGCCTAGATCACCCTCCTTTCTTGGCCAGCTTAAGAGGTGCCTTAAGA
GGTTTGTATGAAAGGACCCAGCTCAGCAGTGAACATTGACAGAACAACCTCAGAGTATTTGGATGAATTA
TTTCTCCTCGGATCCCAGATATCTGGTGATCCCGTACCTGTGTGGAAGGAAGCAACCACCACTCTATTTT
GTGCATCAGATGCTAAAGCATATGATACAGAGGTACATAATGTTTGGGCCACACATGCCTGTGTACCCAC
AGACCCCAACCCACAAGAAGTAGTATTGGTAAATGTGACAGAAAATTTTAACATGTGGAAAAATGACATG
GTAGAACAGATGCATGAGGATATAATCAGTTTATGGGATCAAAGCCTAAAGCCATGTGTAAAATTAACCC
CACTCTGTGTTAGTTTAAAGTGCACTGATTTGAAGAATGATACTAATACCAATAGTAGTAGCGGGAGAAT
GATAATGGAGAAAGGAGAGATAAAAAACTGCTCTTTCAATATCAGCACAAGCATAAGAGGTAAGGTGCAG
AAAGAATATGCATTTTTTTATAAACTTGATATAATACCAATAGATAATGATACTACCAGCTATACGTTGA
CAAGTTGTAACACCTCAGTCATTACACAGGCCTGTCCAAAGGTATCCTTTGAGCCAATTCCCATACATTA
TTGTGCCCCGGCTGGTTTTGCGATTCTAAAATGTAATAATAAGACGTTCAATGGAACAGGACCATGTACA
AATGTCAGCACAGTACAATGTACACATGGAATTAGGCCAGTAGTATCAACTCAACTGCTGTTAAATGGCA
GTCTAGCAGAAGAAGAGGTAGTAATTAGATCTGTCAATTTCACGGACAATGCTAAAACCATAATAGTACA
GCTGAACACATCTGTAGAAATTAATTGTACAAGACCCAACAACAATACAAGAAAAAAAATCCGTATCCAG
AGGGGACCAGGGAGAGCATTTGTTACAATAGGAAAAATAGGAAATATGAGACAAGCACATTGTAACATTA
GTAGAGCAAAATGGAATGCCACTTTAAAACAGATAGCTAGCAAATTAAGAGAACAATTTGGAAATAATAA
AACAATAATCTTTAAGCAATCCTCAGGAGGGGACCCAGAAATTGTAACGCACAGTTTTAATTGTGGAGGG
GAATTTTTCTACTGTAATTCAACACAACTGTTTAATAGTACTTGGTTTAATAGTACTTGGAGTACTGAAG
GGTCAAATAACACTGAAGGAAGTGACACAATCACACTCCCATGCAGAATAAAACAATTTATAAACATGTG
GCAGGAAGTAGGAAAAGCAATGTATGCCCCTCCCATCAGCGGACAAATTAGATGTTCATCAAATATTACA
GGGCTGCTATTAACAAGAGATGGTGGTAATAACAACAATGGGTCCGAGATCTTCAGACCTGGAGGAGGAG
ATATGAGGGACAATTGGAGAAGTGAATTATATAAATATAAAGTAGTAAAAATTGAACCATTAGGAGTAGC
ACCCACCAAGGCAAAGAGAAGAGTGGTGCAGAGAGAAAAAAGAGCAGTGGGAATAGGAGCTTTGTTCCTT
GGGTTCTTGGGAGCAGCAGGAAGCACTATGGGCGCAGCGTCAATGACGCTGACGGTACAGGCCAGACAAT
TATTGTCTGGTATAGTGCAGCAGCAGAACAATTTGCTGAGGGCTATTGAGGCGCAACAGCATCTGTTGCA
ACTCACAGTCTGGGGCATCAAGCAGCTCCAGGCAAGAATCCTGGCTGTGGAAAGATACCTAAAGGATCAA
CAGCTCCTGGGGATTTGGGGTTGCTCTGGAAAACTCATTTGCACCACTGCTGTGCCTTGGAATGCTAGTT
GGAGTAATAAATCTCTGGAACAGATTTGGAATCACACGACCTGGATGGAGTGGGACAGAGAAATTAACAA
TTACACAAGCTTAATACACTCCTTAATTGAAGAATCGCAAAACCAGCAAGAAAAGAATGAACAAGAATTA
TTGGAATTAGATAAATGGGCAAGTTTGTGGAATTGGTTTAACATAACAAATTGGCTGTGGTATATAAAAT
TATTCATAATGATAGTAGGAGGCTTGGTAGGTTTAAGAATAGTTTTTGCTGTACTTTCTGTAGTGAATAG
AGTTAGGCAGGGATATTCACCATTATCGTTTCAGACCTGGAGATCTCCCGAGGGGACCCGACAGGCCCGA
AGGAATAGAAGAAGAAGGTGGAGAGAGAGACAGAGACAGATCCATTCGACCAATTCACTCCTCAGGTGCA
GGCTGCCTATCAGAAGGTGGTGGCTGGTGTGGCCAATGCCCTGGCTCACAAATACCACTGAGATCCAGAC
ATGATAAGATACATTGATGAGTTTGGACAAACCACAACTAGAATGCAGTGAAAAAAATGCTTTATTTGTG
AAATTTGTGATGCTATTGCTTTATTTGTAACCATTATAAGCTGCAATAAACAAGTTAACAACAACAATTG
CATTCATTTTATGTTTCAGGTTCAGGGGGAGGTGTGGGAGGTTTTTTAAAGCAAGTAAAACCTCTACAAA
TGTGGTATGGCTGATTATGATCCCCAGGAAGCTCCTCTGTGTCCTCATAAACCCTAACCTCCTCTACTTG
AGAGGACATTCCAATCATAGGCTGCCCATCCACCCTCTGTGTCCTCCTGTTAATTAGGTCACTTAACAAA
AAGGAAATTGGGTAGGGGTTTTTCACAGACCGCTTTCTAAGGGTAATTTTAAAATATCTGGGAAGTCCCT
TCCACTGCTGTGTTCCAGAAGTGTTGGTAAACAGCCCACAAATGTCAACAGCAGAAACATACAAGCTGTC
AGCTTTGCACAAGGGCCCAACACCCTGCTCATCAAGAAGCACTGTGGTTGCTGTGTTAGTAATGTGCAAA
ACAGGAGGCACATTTTCCCCACCTGTGTAGGTTCCAAAATATCTAGTGTTTTCATTTTTACTTGGATCAG
GAACCCAGCACTCCACTGGATAAGCATTATCCTTATCCAAAACAGCCTTGTGGTCAGTGTTCATCTGCTG
ACTGTCAACTGTAGCATTTTTTGGGGTTACAGTTTGAGCAGGATATTTGGTCCTGTAGTTTGCTAACACA
CCCCAGGTGGCACTTTTCGGGGAAATGTGCGCGGAACCCCTATTTGTTTATTTTTCTAAATACATTCAAA
TATGTATCCGCTCATGAGACAATAACCCTGATAAATGCTTCAATAATATTGAAAAAGGAAGAGTATGAGT
ATTCAACATTTCCGTGTCGCCCTTATTCCCTTTTTTGCGGCATTTTGCCTTCCTGTTTTTGCTCACCCAG
AAACGCTGGTGAAAGTAAAAGATGCTGAAGATCAGTTGGGTGCACGAGTGGGTTACATCGAACTGGATCT
CAACAGCGGTAAGATCCTTGAGAGTTTTCGCCCCGAAGAACGTTTTCCAATGATGAGCACTTTTAAAGTT
CTGCTATGTGGCGCGGTATTATCCCGTATTGACGCCGGGCAAGAGCAACTCGGTCGCCGCATACACTATT
CTCAGAATGACTTGGTTGAGTACTCACCAGTCACAGAAAAGCATCTTACGGATGGCATGACAGTAAGAGA
ATTATGCAGTGCTGCCATAACCATGAGTGATAACACTGCGGCCAACTTACTTCTGACAACGATCGGAGGA
CCGAAGGAGCTAACCGCTTTTTTGCACAACATGGGGGATCATGTAACTCGCCTTGATCGTTGGGAACCGG
AGCTGAATGAAGCCATACCAAACGACGAGCGTGACACCACGATGCCTGTAGCAATGGCAACAACGTTGCG
CAAACTATTAACTGGCGAACTACTTACTCTAGCTTCCCGGCAACAATTAATAGACTGGATGGAGGCGGAT
AAAGTTGCAGGACCACTTCTGCGCTCGGCCCTTCCGGCTGGCTGGTTTATTGCTGATAAATCTGGAGCCG
GTGAGCGTGGGTCTCGCGGTATCATTGCAGCACTGGGGCCAGATGGTAAGCCCTCCCGTATCGTAGTTAT
CTACACGACGGGGAGTCAGGCAACTATGGATGAACGAAATAGACAGATCGCTGAGATAGGTGCCTCACTG
ATTAAGCATTGGTAACTGTCAGACCAAGTTTACTCATATATACTTTAGATTGATTTAAAACTTCATTTTT
AATTTAAAAGGATCTAGGTGAAGATCCTTTTTGATAATCTCATGACCAAAATCCCTTAACGTGAGTTTTC
GTTCCACTGAGCGTCAGACCCCGTAGAAAAGATCAAAGGATCTTCTTGAGATCCTTTTTTTCTGCGCGTA
ATCTGCTGCTTGCAAACAAAAAAACCACCGCTACCAGCGGTGGTTTGTTTGCCGGATCAAGAGCTACCAA
CTCTTTTTCCGAAGGTAACTGGCTTCAGCAGAGCGCAGATACCAAATACTGTTCTTCTAGTGTAGCCGTA
GTTAGGCCACCACTTCAAGAACTCTGTAGCACCGCCTACATACCTCGCTCTGCTAATCCTGTTACCAGTG
GCTGCTGCCAGTGGCGATAAGTCGTGTCTTACCGGGTTGGACTCAAGACGATAGTTACCGGATAAGGCGC
AGCGGTCGGGCTGAACGGGGGGTTCGTGCACACAGCCCAGCTTGGAGCGAACGACCTACACCGAACTGAG
ATACCTACAGCGTGAGCTATGAGAAAGCGCCACGCTTCCCGAAGGGAGAAAGGCGGACAGGTATCCGGTA
AGCGGCAGGGTCGGAACAGGAGAGCGCACGAGGGAGCTTCCAGGGGGAAACGCCTGGTATCTTTATAGTC
CTGTCGGGTTTCGCCACCTCTGACTTGAGCGTCGATTTTTGTGATGCTCGTCAGGGGGGCGGAGCCTATG
GAAAAACGCCAGCAACGCGGCCTTTTTACGGTTCCTGGCCTTTTGCTGGCCTTTTGCTCACATGTTCTTT
CCTGCGTTATCCCCTGATTCTGTGGATAACCGTATTACCGCCTTTGAGTGAGCTGATACCGCTCGCCGCA
GCCGAACGACCGAGCGCAGCGAGTCAGTGAGCGAGGAAGCGGAAGAGCGCCCAATACGCAAACCGCCTCT
CCCCGCGCGTTGGCCGATTCATTAATGCAG
